>Addgene plasmid #22148 | pEBB-II-I-GFP gamma isoform | addgene partial sequence | sequence record 27961 | 22148 with hTFII-I_F2
GTGGAGTTGTGGCCCCATCAAAGTGAAAACTGAACCCACAGAAGATTCTGGCATTTCCCTGGAAATGGCA
GCTGTGACAGTAAAGGAAGAATCAGAAGATCCTGATTATTATCAATATAACATTCAAGCAGGCCCTTCTG
AAACTGATGATGTTGATGAAAAACAGCCCCTATCGAAGCCTTTGCAAGGAAGCCACCATTCTTCAGAGGG
CAATGAAGGCACAGAAATGGAAGTACCAGCAGAAGATTCTACTCAACATGTCCCTTCAGAAACAAGTGAG
GACCCTGAAGTTGAGGTGACTATTGAAGATGATGATTATTCTCCACCGTCTAAGAGACCAAAGGCCAATG
AGCTACCGCAGCCACCAGTCCCGGAACCCGCCAATGCTGGGAAGCGGAAAGTGAGGGAGTTCAACTTCGA
GAAATGGAATGCTCGCATCACTGATCTACGTAAACAAGTTGAAGAATTGTTTGAAAGGAAATATGCTCAA
GCCATAAAAGCCAAAGGTCCGGTGACGATCCCGTACCCTCTTTTCCAGTCTCATGTTGAAGATCTTTATG
TAGAAGGACTTCCTGAAGGAATTCCTTTTAAAAGGCCATCTACTTACGGAATTCCTCGCCTGGAGAGGAT
ATTACTTGCAAAGGAAAAGGATTCGTTTTGTGATTAAGAAACATGAGCTTCTGAATTCAACACGTGAAGA
TTTACAGCTTGATAAGCCAGCTTCANGAGTAAAGGAAGAATGGTATGCCAGAATCACTAAATTAAGAAAG
ATGGTGGATCAGCTTTTCTGCAAAAAATTTGCGNAANCCTTGGGGAGCACTGAAGCCAAGCTGTACCGTA
CCAAAATTTGAGGCACACCCGAATGATCTGTACGTGGAAGGACTGCCAAAAAACATTCTTTCCGAAGTCC
CTCATGNATGGAATCCCANGCTGGAAAAAATCNTCAGTGGCATCGAATAANTTTGTATAAAAGACANACT
TCGACTCAA
