[The description below was written by a language model from this plasmid's Addgene catalogue record.]
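Description:
pEBB-II-I-GFP gamma isoform is a mammalian expression plasmid built on the pEBB backbone (about 6 kb without insert) that carries the gamma splice isoform of human TFII-I, the multifunctional transcription factor encoded by GTF2I. The roughly 2.9 kb coding insert was placed into the vector by restriction cloning between BamHI and SnaBI sites, and it is fused at its C terminus to GFP, so the protein is produced in transfected cells as a fluorescent TFII-I-GFP fusion. The plasmid is propagated in E. coli under ampicillin selection. The copy number is listed as unknown, and the record gives no information on the origin of replication or on any selection marker for mammalian cells.

The promoter is not explicitly stated, but the recommended 5′ sequencing primer is an EF-1α forward primer, which suggests that expression is driven by an EF-1α promoter. The 3′ primer reads back from the EGFP coding region, consistent with the C-terminal placement of the tag. No feature table is available, so other regulatory elements such as the polyadenylation signal cannot be confirmed. The depositor also cautions that the internal restriction sites given may not be correct, and it is not known whether the cloning sites survived ligation.

The construct belongs to work comparing alternatively spliced TFII-I isoforms, looking at their complex formation, nuclear translocation and differential effects on gene regulation. The GFP fusion suits live or fixed-cell imaging of the gamma isoform's subcellular localisation, as well as detection of the expressed protein in functional assays.
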