Addgene plasmid #22148: pEBB-II-I-GFP gamma isoform
Depositing lab: Ananda Roy. Depositing organization: Tufts University. Publication: Alternatively spliced isoforms of TFII-I. Complex formation, nuclear translocation, and differential gene regulation. Cheriyath V, Roy AL. J Biol Chem. 2000 Aug 25. 275(34):26300-8. 10.1074/jbc.M002980200 PubMed 10854432.
Backbone
  Vector backbone: pEBB
  Backbone size w/o insert (bp): 6000
  Vector type: Mammalian Expression
Growth in bacteria
  Bacterial resistance: Ampicillin, 100 μg/mL
  Growth temperature: 37°C
  Growth strain: DH5alpha
  Copy number: Unknown
Gene/Insert
  Gene/Insert name: TFII-I (alt name: TFII-I gamma isoform)
  Species: H. sapiens (human)
  Insert size (bp): 2900
  Entrez Gene: GTF2I (a.k.a. BAP135, BTKAP1, DIWS, GTFII-I, IB291, SPIN, TFII-I, WBS, WBSCR6)
  Tag / fusion protein: GFP (C terminal on insert)
  Cloning method: Restriction Enzyme; 5′ cloning site BamHI (unknown if destroyed); 3′ cloning site SnaB1 (unknown if destroyed)
  Sequencing primers: 5′ EF-1a Forward; 3′ EGFP-N
Terms and licenses: Academic/Nonprofit Terms; Industry Terms: Not Available to Industry
Depositor comments: The internal restriction sites may not be correct
How to cite: pEBB-II-I-GFP gamma isoform was a gift from Ananda Roy (Addgene plasmid # 22148 ; http://n2t.net/addgene:22148 ; RRID:Addgene_22148)
